Addgene plasmid #164415: pEF-ABEmax
Purpose: EF1alpha promoter + ABEmax (derived from #112095). Mammalian cell adenosine base editor expression vector.
Depositing lab: Xiao Wang. Depositing organization: Arizona State University. Publication: A Cas9-mediated adenosine transient reporter enables enrichment of ABE-targeted cells. Brookhouser N, Nguyen T, Tekel SJ, Standage-Beier K, Wang X, Brafman DA. BMC Biol. 2020 Dec 14;18(1):193. doi: 10.1186/s12915-020-00929-7. PubMed 33317513.
Backbone
  Vector backbone: Derived from pCMV-ABEmax (Addgene #112095)
  Vector type: Mammalian Expression, CRISPR, Synthetic Biology
Growth in bacteria
  Bacterial resistance: Ampicillin, 100 μg/mL
  Growth temperature: 37°C
  Growth strain: DH5alpha
  Copy number: High Copy
Gene/Insert
  Gene/Insert name: ABEmax (alt name: Cas9 Adenosine Base Editor max)
  Promoter: EF1-alpha
  Cloning method: Restriction Enzyme; 5′ cloning site SpeI (not destroyed); 3′ cloning site NotI (not destroyed)
  Sequencing primers: 5′ TAGTCGCCGTGAACGTTCTTT
Terms and licenses: Academic/Nonprofit Terms; Industry Terms: Not Available to Industry
How to cite: pEF-ABEmax was a gift from Xiao Wang (Addgene plasmid # 164415 ; http://n2t.net/addgene:164415 ; RRID:Addgene_164415)
