[The description below was written by a language model from this plasmid's Addgene catalogue record and pLannotate feature annotations shown in this document.]
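Description:
pEF-ABEmax is a 9.4 kb mammalian expression plasmid for the adenine base editor ABEmax, built from the pCMV-ABEmax backbone by replacing the CMV promoter with the human EF-1α promoter. Only a roughly 20 bp remnant of the CMV enhancer remains upstream. It is propagated in E. coli as a high-copy plasmid through a ColE1/pUC-type origin and is selected with ampicillin via the β-lactamase gene. No mammalian selection marker or fluorescent reporter is annotated, which fits use by transient transfection. The two sequence records, depositor and repository NGS, are the same length and carry the same features, differing only in where the circular numbering starts.

The payload is a single open reading frame driven by the strong constitutive EF-1α promoter and terminated by the bovine growth hormone polyadenylation signal. It contains two tandem copies of the E. coli tRNA adenosine deaminase TadA, followed by Streptococcus pyogenes Cas9. The Cas9 is annotated as an N-terminal segment carrying the D10A mutation and a contiguous C-terminal segment, an arrangement consistent with a D10A nickase rather than a fully inactive Cas9. When directed by a guide RNA, the deaminase converts adenosine to inosine on the exposed DNA strand, giving A•T to G•C changes without a double-strand break. No guide RNA cassette is annotated, so the guide must come from a separate construct. A T7 promoter sits between EF-1α and the coding sequence and could in principle support in vitro transcription. The remaining short lac, SV40, MCS and bom fragments are backbone remnants. The record describes the plasmid as a mammalian adenosine base editor expression vector, and the associated work concerns a transient reporter for enriching ABE-edited cells.
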