Features (pLannotate 1.2.2; 18 found; start..end, strand, type, name):
     36..55      +  enhancer       CMV enhancer (fragment): human cytomegalovirus immediate early enhancer
     62..1243    +  promoter       EF-1α promoter: strong constitutive promoter for human elongation factor EF-1α
   1253..1271    +  promoter       T7 promoter: promoter for bacteriophage T7 RNA polymerase
   1342..1818    +  CDS            tadA: TADA_ECOLI - Also known as yfhC. Experimental evidence at protein level: Swiss-Prot protein existence level 1. Catalyzes the deamination of adenosine to inosine at the wobble position 34 of tRNA(Arg2). Essential for cell viability. From Escherichia coli (strain K12).
   1939..2430    +  CDS            tadA: TADA_ECOLI - Also known as yfhC. Experimental evidence at protein level: Swiss-Prot protein existence level 1. Catalyzes the deamination of adenosine to inosine at the wobble position 34 of tRNA(Arg2). Essential for cell viability. From Escherichia coli (strain K12).
   2530..4131    +  CDS            dCas9(N): N-terminal portion of catalytically inactive Streptococcus pyogenes dCas9 carrying the D10A mutation (Zetsche et al., 2015)
   4132..6626    +  CDS            Cas9(C) (fragment): C-terminal portion of Streptococcus pyogenes Cas9 (Zetsche et al., 2015)
   6748..6972    +  polyA_signal   bGH poly(A) signal: bovine growth hormone polyadenylation signal
   6976..6997    +  promoter       SV40 promoter (fragment): SV40 enhancer and early promoter
   7002..7018    +  misc_feature   MCS (fragment): pBluescript multiple cloning site
   7067..7083    -  protein_bind   lac operator: The lac repressor binds to the lac operator to inhibit transcription in E. coli. This inhibition can be relieved by adding lactose or isopropyl-β-D-thiogalactopyranoside (IPTG). lac repressor encoded by lacI
   7091..7121    -  promoter       lac promoter: promoter for the E. coli lac operon
   7136..7157    -  protein_bind   CAP binding site: CAP binding activates transcription in the presence of cAMP. E. coli catabolite activator protein
   7170..7262    -  CDS            lacI (fragment): lac repressor; lacI; The lac repressor binds to the lac operator to inhibit transcription in E. coli. This inhibition can be relieved by adding lactose or isopropyl-β-D-thiogalactopyranoside (IPTG).
   7445..8033    -  rep_origin     ori: high-copy-number ColE1/pMB1/pBR322/pUC origin of replication
   8204..9064    -  CDS            AmpR: β-lactamase; bla; confers resistance to ampicillin, carbenicillin, and related antibiotics
   9065..9169    -  promoter       AmpR promoter: bla
   9240..9284    -  misc_feature   bom (fragment): basis of mobility region from pBR322
>Addgene plasmid #164415 | pEF-ABEmax | depositor full sequence | sequence record 319113 | pEF-ABEmax sequence 9403 bps
GCTGCTTCGCGATGTACGGGCCAGATATACGCGTTGACATTGATTATTGACTAGTCGTGAGGCTCCGGTG
CCCGTCAGTGGGCAGAGCGCACATCGCCCACAGTCCCCGAGAAGTTGGGGGGAGGGGTCGGCAATTGAAC
CGGTGCCTAGAGAAGGTGGCGCGGGGTAAACTGGGAAAGTGATGTCGTGTACTGGCTCCGCCTTTTTCCC
GAGGGTGGGGGAGAACCGTATATAAGTGCAGTAGTCGCCGTGAACGTTCTTTTTCGCAACGGGTTTGCCG
CCAGAACACAGGTAAGTGCCGTGTGTGGTTCCCGCGGGCCTGGCCTCTTTACGGGTTATGGCCCTTGCGT
GCCTTGAATTACTTCCACGCCCCTGGCTGCAGTACGTGATTCTTGATCCCGAGCTTCGGGTTGGAAGTGG
GTGGGAGAGTTCGAGGCCTTGCGCTTAAGGAGCCCCTTCGCCTCGTGCTTGAGTTGAGGCCTGGCCTGGG
CGCTGGGGCCGCCGCGTGCGAATCTGGTGGCACCTTCGCGCCTGTCTCGCTGCTTTCGATAAGTCTCTAG
CCATTTAAAATTTTTGATGACCTGCTGCGACGCTTTTTTTCTGGCAAGATAGTCTTGTAAATGCGGGCCA
AGATCTGCACACTGGTATTTCGGTTTTTGGGGCCGCGGGCGGCGACGGGGCCCGTGCGTCCCAGCGCACA
TGTTCGGCGAGGCGGGGCCTGCGAGCGCGGCCACCGAGAATCGGACGGGGGTAGTCTCAAGCTGGCCGGC
CTGCTCTGGTGCCTGGCCTCGCGCCGCCGTGTATCGCCCCGCCCTGGGCGGCAAGGCTGGCCCGGTCGGC
ACCAGTTGCGTGAGCGGAAAGATGGCCGCTTCCCGGCCCTGCTGCAGGGAGCTCAAAATGGAGGACGCGG
CGCTCGGGAGAGCGGGCGGGTGAGTCACCCACACAAAGGAAAAGGGCCTTTCCGTCCTCAGCCGTCGCTT
CATGTGACTCCACGGAGTACCGGGCGCCGTCCAGGCACCTCGATTAGTTCTCGAGCTTTTGGAGTACGTC
GTCTTTAGGTTGGGGGGAGGGGTTTTATGCGATGGAGTTTCCCCACACTGAGTGGGTGGAGACTGAAGTT
AGGCCAGCTTGGCACTTGATGTAATTCTCCTTGGAATTTGCCCTTTTTGAGTTTGGATCTTGGTTCATTC
TCAAGCCTCAGACAGTGGTTCAAAGTTTTTTTCTTCCATTTCAGGTGTCGTGAGGCGGCCGCTAATACGA
CTCACTATAGGGAGAGCCGCCACCATGAAACGGACAGCCGACGGAAGCGAGTTCGAGTCACCAAAGAAGA
AGCGGAAAGTCTCTGAAGTCGAGTTTAGCCACGAGTATTGGATGAGGCACGCACTGACCCTGGCAAAGCG
AGCATGGGATGAAAGAGAAGTCCCCGTGGGCGCCGTGCTGGTGCACAACAATAGAGTGATCGGAGAGGGA
TGGAACAGGCCAATCGGCCGCCACGACCCTACCGCACACGCAGAGATCATGGCACTGAGGCAGGGAGGCC
TGGTCATGCAGAATTACCGCCTGATCGATGCCACCCTGTATGTGACACTGGAGCCATGCGTGATGTGCGC
AGGAGCAATGATCCACAGCAGGATCGGAAGAGTGGTGTTCGGAGCACGGGACGCCAAGACCGGCGCAGCA
GGCTCCCTGATGGATGTGCTGCACCACCCCGGCATGAACCACCGGGTGGAGATCACAGAGGGAATCCTGG
CAGACGAGTGCGCCGCCCTGCTGAGCGATTTCTTTAGAATGCGGAGACAGGAGATCAAGGCCCAGAAGAA
GGCACAGAGCTCCACCGACTCTGGAGGATCTAGCGGAGGATCCTCTGGAAGCGAGACACCAGGCACAAGC
GAGTCCGCCACACCAGAGAGCTCCGGCGGCTCCTCCGGAGGATCCTCTGAGGTGGAGTTTTCCCACGAGT
ACTGGATGAGACATGCCCTGACCCTGGCCAAGAGGGCACGCGATGAGAGGGAGGTGCCTGTGGGAGCCGT
GCTGGTGCTGAACAATAGAGTGATCGGCGAGGGCTGGAACAGAGCCATCGGCCTGCACGACCCAACAGCC
CATGCCGAAATTATGGCCCTGAGACAGGGCGGCCTGGTCATGCAGAACTACAGACTGATTGACGCCACCC
TGTACGTGACATTCGAGCCTTGCGTGATGTGCGCCGGCGCCATGATCCACTCTAGGATCGGCCGCGTGGT
GTTTGGCGTGAGGAACGCAAAAACCGGCGCCGCAGGCTCCCTGATGGACGTGCTGCACTACCCCGGCATG
AATCACCGCGTCGAAATTACCGAGGGAATCCTGGCAGATGAATGTGCCGCCCTGCTGTGCTATTTCTTTC
GGATGCCTAGACAGGTGTTCAATGCTCAGAAGAAGGCCCAGAGCTCCACCGACTCCGGAGGATCTAGCGG
AGGCTCCTCTGGCTCTGAGACACCTGGCACAAGCGAGAGCGCAACACCTGAAAGCAGCGGGGGCAGCAGC
GGGGGGTCAGACAAGAAGTACAGCATCGGCCTGGCCATCGGCACCAACTCTGTGGGCTGGGCCGTGATCA
CCGACGAGTACAAGGTGCCCAGCAAGAAATTCAAGGTGCTGGGCAACACCGACCGGCACAGCATCAAGAA
GAACCTGATCGGAGCCCTGCTGTTCGACAGCGGCGAAACAGCCGAGGCCACCCGGCTGAAGAGAACCGCC
AGAAGAAGATACACCAGACGGAAGAACCGGATCTGCTATCTGCAAGAGATCTTCAGCAACGAGATGGCCA
AGGTGGACGACAGCTTCTTCCACAGACTGGAAGAGTCCTTCCTGGTGGAAGAGGATAAGAAGCACGAGCG
GCACCCCATCTTCGGCAACATCGTGGACGAGGTGGCCTACCACGAGAAGTACCCCACCATCTACCACCTG
AGAAAGAAACTGGTGGACAGCACCGACAAGGCCGACCTGCGGCTGATCTATCTGGCCCTGGCCCACATGA
TCAAGTTCCGGGGCCACTTCCTGATCGAGGGCGACCTGAACCCCGACAACAGCGACGTGGACAAGCTGTT
CATCCAGCTGGTGCAGACCTACAACCAGCTGTTCGAGGAAAACCCCATCAACGCCAGCGGCGTGGACGCC
AAGGCCATCCTGTCTGCCAGACTGAGCAAGAGCAGACGGCTGGAAAATCTGATCGCCCAGCTGCCCGGCG
AGAAGAAGAATGGCCTGTTCGGAAACCTGATTGCCCTGAGCCTGGGCCTGACCCCCAACTTCAAGAGCAA
CTTCGACCTGGCCGAGGATGCCAAACTGCAGCTGAGCAAGGACACCTACGACGACGACCTGGACAACCTG
CTGGCCCAGATCGGCGACCAGTACGCCGACCTGTTTCTGGCCGCCAAGAACCTGTCCGACGCCATCCTGC
TGAGCGACATCCTGAGAGTGAACACCGAGATCACCAAGGCCCCCCTGAGCGCCTCTATGATCAAGAGATA
CGACGAGCACCACCAGGACCTGACCCTGCTGAAAGCTCTCGTGCGGCAGCAGCTGCCTGAGAAGTACAAA
GAGATTTTCTTCGACCAGAGCAAGAACGGCTACGCCGGCTACATTGACGGCGGAGCCAGCCAGGAAGAGT
TCTACAAGTTCATCAAGCCCATCCTGGAAAAGATGGACGGCACCGAGGAACTGCTCGTGAAGCTGAACAG
AGAGGACCTGCTGCGGAAGCAGCGGACCTTCGACAACGGCAGCATCCCCCACCAGATCCACCTGGGAGAG
CTGCACGCCATTCTGCGGCGGCAGGAAGATTTTTACCCATTCCTGAAGGACAACCGGGAAAAGATCGAGA
AGATCCTGACCTTCCGCATCCCCTACTACGTGGGCCCTCTGGCCAGGGGAAACAGCAGATTCGCCTGGAT
GACCAGAAAGAGCGAGGAAACCATCACCCCCTGGAACTTCGAGGAAGTGGTGGACAAGGGCGCTTCCGCC
CAGAGCTTCATCGAGCGGATGACCAACTTCGATAAGAACCTGCCCAACGAGAAGGTGCTGCCCAAGCACA
GCCTGCTGTACGAGTACTTCACCGTGTATAACGAGCTGACCAAAGTGAAATACGTGACCGAGGGAATGAG
AAAGCCCGCCTTCCTGAGCGGCGAGCAGAAAAAGGCCATCGTGGACCTGCTGTTCAAGACCAACCGGAAA
GTGACCGTGAAGCAGCTGAAAGAGGACTACTTCAAGAAAATCGAGTGCTTCGACTCCGTGGAAATCTCCG
GCGTGGAAGATCGGTTCAACGCCTCCCTGGGCACATACCACGATCTGCTGAAAATTATCAAGGACAAGGA
CTTCCTGGACAATGAGGAAAACGAGGACATTCTGGAAGATATCGTGCTGACCCTGACACTGTTTGAGGAC
AGAGAGATGATCGAGGAACGGCTGAAAACCTATGCCCACCTGTTCGACGACAAAGTGATGAAGCAGCTGA
AGCGGCGGAGATACACCGGCTGGGGCAGGCTGAGCCGGAAGCTGATCAACGGCATCCGGGACAAGCAGTC
CGGCAAGACAATCCTGGATTTCCTGAAGTCCGACGGCTTCGCCAACAGAAACTTCATGCAGCTGATCCAC
GACGACAGCCTGACCTTTAAAGAGGACATCCAGAAAGCCCAGGTGTCCGGCCAGGGCGATAGCCTGCACG
AGCACATTGCCAATCTGGCCGGCAGCCCCGCCATTAAGAAGGGCATCCTGCAGACAGTGAAGGTGGTGGA
CGAGCTCGTGAAAGTGATGGGCCGGCACAAGCCCGAGAACATCGTGATCGAAATGGCCAGAGAGAACCAG
ACCACCCAGAAGGGACAGAAGAACAGCCGCGAGAGAATGAAGCGGATCGAAGAGGGCATCAAAGAGCTGG
GCAGCCAGATCCTGAAAGAACACCCCGTGGAAAACACCCAGCTGCAGAACGAGAAGCTGTACCTGTACTA
CCTGCAGAATGGGCGGGATATGTACGTGGACCAGGAACTGGACATCAACCGGCTGTCCGACTACGATGTG
GACCATATCGTGCCTCAGAGCTTTCTGAAGGACGACTCCATCGACAACAAGGTGCTGACCAGAAGCGACA
AGAACCGGGGCAAGAGCGACAACGTGCCCTCCGAAGAGGTCGTGAAGAAGATGAAGAACTACTGGCGGCA
GCTGCTGAACGCCAAGCTGATTACCCAGAGAAAGTTCGACAATCTGACCAAGGCCGAGAGAGGCGGCCTG
AGCGAACTGGATAAGGCCGGCTTCATCAAGAGACAGCTGGTGGAAACCCGGCAGATCACAAAGCACGTGG
CACAGATCCTGGACTCCCGGATGAACACTAAGTACGACGAGAATGACAAGCTGATCCGGGAAGTGAAAGT
GATCACCCTGAAGTCCAAGCTGGTGTCCGATTTCCGGAAGGATTTCCAGTTTTACAAAGTGCGCGAGATC
AACAACTACCACCACGCCCACGACGCCTACCTGAACGCCGTCGTGGGAACCGCCCTGATCAAAAAGTACC
CTAAGCTGGAAAGCGAGTTCGTGTACGGCGACTACAAGGTGTACGACGTGCGGAAGATGATCGCCAAGAG
CGAGCAGGAAATCGGCAAGGCTACCGCCAAGTACTTCTTCTACAGCAACATCATGAACTTTTTCAAGACC
GAGATTACCCTGGCCAACGGCGAGATCCGGAAGCGGCCTCTGATCGAGACAAACGGCGAAACCGGGGAGA
TCGTGTGGGATAAGGGCCGGGATTTTGCCACCGTGCGGAAAGTGCTGAGCATGCCCCAAGTGAATATCGT
GAAAAAGACCGAGGTGCAGACAGGCGGCTTCAGCAAAGAGTCTATCCTGCCCAAGAGGAACAGCGATAAG
CTGATCGCCAGAAAGAAGGACTGGGACCCTAAGAAGTACGGCGGCTTCGACAGCCCCACCGTGGCCTATT
CTGTGCTGGTGGTGGCCAAAGTGGAAAAGGGCAAGTCCAAGAAACTGAAGAGTGTGAAAGAGCTGCTGGG
GATCACCATCATGGAAAGAAGCAGCTTCGAGAAGAATCCCATCGACTTTCTGGAAGCCAAGGGCTACAAA
GAAGTGAAAAAGGACCTGATCATCAAGCTGCCTAAGTACTCCCTGTTCGAGCTGGAAAACGGCCGGAAGA
GAATGCTGGCCTCTGCCGGCGAACTGCAGAAGGGAAACGAACTGGCCCTGCCCTCCAAATATGTGAACTT
CCTGTACCTGGCCAGCCACTATGAGAAGCTGAAGGGCTCCCCCGAGGATAATGAGCAGAAACAGCTGTTT
GTGGAACAGCACAAGCACTACCTGGACGAGATCATCGAGCAGATCAGCGAGTTCTCCAAGAGAGTGATCC
TGGCCGACGCTAATCTGGACAAAGTGCTGTCCGCCTACAACAAGCACCGGGATAAGCCCATCAGAGAGCA
GGCCGAGAATATCATCCACCTGTTTACCCTGACCAATCTGGGAGCCCCTGCCGCCTTCAAGTACTTTGAC
ACCACCATCGACCGGAAGAGGTACACCAGCACCAAAGAGGTGCTGGACGCCACCCTGATCCACCAGAGCA
TCACCGGCCTGTACGAGACACGGATCGACCTGTCTCAGCTGGGAGGTGACTCTGGCGGCTCAAAAAGAAC
CGCCGACGGCAGCGAATTCGAGCCCAAGAAGAAGAGGAAAGTCTAACCGGTCATCATCACCATCACCATT
GAGTTTAAACCCGCTGATCAGCCTCGACTGTGCCTTCTAGTTGCCAGCCATCTGTTGTTTGCCCCTCCCC
CGTGCCTTCCTTGACCCTGGAAGGTGCCACTCCCACTGTCCTTTCCTAATAAAATGAGGAAATTGCATCG
CATTGTCTGAGTAGGTGTCATTCTATTCTGGGGGGTGGGGTGGGGCAGGACAGCAAGGGGGAGGATTGGG
AAGACAATAGCAGGCATGCTGGGGATGCGGTGGGCTCTATGGCTTCTGAGGCGGAAAGAACCAGCTGGGG
CTCGATACCGTCGACCTCTAGCTAGAGCTTGGCGTAATCATGGTCATAGCTGTTTCCTGTGTGAAATTGT
TATCCGCTCACAATTCCACACAACATACGAGCCGGAAGCATAAAGTGTAAAGCCTAGGGTGCCTAATGAG
TGAGCTAACTCACATTAATTGCGTTGCGCTCACTGCCCGCTTTCCAGTCGGGAAACCTGTCGTGCCAGCT
GCATTAATGAATCGGCCAACGCGCGGGGAGAGGCGGTTTGCGTATTGGGCGCTCTTCCGCTTCCTCGCTC
ACTGACTCGCTGCGCTCGGTCGTTCGGCTGCGGCGAGCGGTATCAGCTCACTCAAAGGCGGTAATACGGT
TATCCACAGAATCAGGGGATAACGCAGGAAAGAACATGTGAGCAAAAGGCCAGCAAAAGGCCAGGAACCG
TAAAAAGGCCGCGTTGCTGGCGTTTTTCCATAGGCTCCGCCCCCCTGACGAGCATCACAAAAATCGACGC
TCAAGTCAGAGGTGGCGAAACCCGACAGGACTATAAAGATACCAGGCGTTTCCCCCTGGAAGCTCCCTCG
TGCGCTCTCCTGTTCCGACCCTGCCGCTTACCGGATACCTGTCCGCCTTTCTCCCTTCGGGAAGCGTGGC
GCTTTCTCATAGCTCACGCTGTAGGTATCTCAGTTCGGTGTAGGTCGTTCGCTCCAAGCTGGGCTGTGTG
CACGAACCCCCCGTTCAGCCCGACCGCTGCGCCTTATCCGGTAACTATCGTCTTGAGTCCAACCCGGTAA
GACACGACTTATCGCCACTGGCAGCAGCCACTGGTAACAGGATTAGCAGAGCGAGGTATGTAGGCGGTGC
TACAGAGTTCTTGAAGTGGTGGCCTAACTACGGCTACACTAGAAGAACAGTATTTGGTATCTGCGCTCTG
CTGAAGCCAGTTACCTTCGGAAAAAGAGTTGGTAGCTCTTGATCCGGCAAACAAACCACCGCTGGTAGCG
GTGGTTTTTTTGTTTGCAAGCAGCAGATTACGCGCAGAAAAAAAGGATCTCAAGAAGATCCTTTGATCTT
TTCTACGGGGTCTGACGCTCAGTGGAACGAAAACTCACGTTAAGGGATTTTGGTCATGAGATTATCAAAA
AGGATCTTCACCTAGATCCTTTTAAATTAAAAATGAAGTTTTAAATCAATCTAAAGTATATATGAGTAAA
CTTGGTCTGACAGTTACCAATGCTTAATCAGTGAGGCACCTATCTCAGCGATCTGTCTATTTCGTTCATC
CATAGTTGCCTGACTCCCCGTCGTGTAGATAACTACGATACGGGAGGGCTTACCATCTGGCCCCAGTGCT
GCAATGATACCGCGAGACCCACGCTCACCGGCTCCAGATTTATCAGCAATAAACCAGCCAGCCGGAAGGG
CCGAGCGCAGAAGTGGTCCTGCAACTTTATCCGCCTCCATCCAGTCTATTAATTGTTGCCGGGAAGCTAG
AGTAAGTAGTTCGCCAGTTAATAGTTTGCGCAACGTTGTTGCCATTGCTACAGGCATCGTGGTGTCACGC
TCGTCGTTTGGTATGGCTTCATTCAGCTCCGGTTCCCAACGATCAAGGCGAGTTACATGATCCCCCATGT
TGTGCAAAAAAGCGGTTAGCTCCTTCGGTCCTCCGATCGTTGTCAGAAGTAAGTTGGCCGCAGTGTTATC
ACTCATGGTTATGGCAGCACTGCATAATTCTCTTACTGTCATGCCATCCGTAAGATGCTTTTCTGTGACT
GGTGAGTACTCAACCAAGTCATTCTGAGAATAGTGTATGCGGCGACCGAGTTGCTCTTGCCCGGCGTCAA
TACGGGATAATACCGCGCCACATAGCAGAACTTTAAAAGTGCTCATCATTGGAAAACGTTCTTCGGGGCG
AAAACTCTCAAGGATCTTACCGCTGTTGAGATCCAGTTCGATGTAACCCACTCGTGCACCCAACTGATCT
TCAGCATCTTTTACTTTCACCAGCGTTTCTGGGTGAGCAAAAACAGGAAGGCAAAATGCCGCAAAAAAGG
GAATAAGGGCGACACGGAAATGTTGAATACTCATACTCTTCCTTTTTCAATATTATTGAAGCATTTATCA
GGGTTATTGTCTCATGAGCGGATACATATTTGAATGTATTTAGAAAAATAAACAAATAGGGGTTCCGCGC
ACATTTCCCCGAAAAGTGCCACCTGACGTCGACGGATCGGGAGATCGATCTCCCGATCCCCTAGGGTCGA
CTCTCAGTACAATCTGCTCTGATGCCGCATAGTTAAGCCAGTATCTGCTCCCTGCTTGTGTGTTGGAGGT
CGCTGAGTAGTGCGCGAGCAAAATTTAAGCTACAACAAGGCAAGGCTTGACCGACAATTGCATGAAGAAT
CTGCTTAGGGTTAGGCGTTTTGC
