Features (pLannotate 1.2.2; 18 found; start..end, strand, type, name):
      1..1182    +  promoter       EF-1α promoter: strong constitutive promoter for human elongation factor EF-1α
   1192..1210    +  promoter       T7 promoter: promoter for bacteriophage T7 RNA polymerase
   1281..1757    +  CDS            tadA: TADA_ECOLI - Also known as yfhC. Experimental evidence at protein level: Swiss-Prot protein existence level 1. Catalyzes the deamination of adenosine to inosine at the wobble position 34 of tRNA(Arg2). Essential for cell viability. From Escherichia coli (strain K12).
   1878..2369    +  CDS            tadA: TADA_ECOLI - Also known as yfhC. Experimental evidence at protein level: Swiss-Prot protein existence level 1. Catalyzes the deamination of adenosine to inosine at the wobble position 34 of tRNA(Arg2). Essential for cell viability. From Escherichia coli (strain K12).
   2469..4070    +  CDS            dCas9(N): N-terminal portion of catalytically inactive Streptococcus pyogenes dCas9 carrying the D10A mutation (Zetsche et al., 2015)
   4071..6565    +  CDS            Cas9(C) (fragment): C-terminal portion of Streptococcus pyogenes Cas9 (Zetsche et al., 2015)
   6687..6911    +  polyA_signal   bGH poly(A) signal: bovine growth hormone polyadenylation signal
   6915..6936    +  promoter       SV40 promoter (fragment): SV40 enhancer and early promoter
   6941..6957    +  misc_feature   MCS (fragment): pBluescript multiple cloning site
   7006..7022    -  protein_bind   lac operator: The lac repressor binds to the lac operator to inhibit transcription in E. coli. This inhibition can be relieved by adding lactose or isopropyl-β-D-thiogalactopyranoside (IPTG). lac repressor encoded by lacI
   7030..7060    -  promoter       lac promoter: promoter for the E. coli lac operon
   7075..7096    -  protein_bind   CAP binding site: CAP binding activates transcription in the presence of cAMP. E. coli catabolite activator protein
   7109..7201    -  CDS            lacI (fragment): lac repressor; lacI; The lac repressor binds to the lac operator to inhibit transcription in E. coli. This inhibition can be relieved by adding lactose or isopropyl-β-D-thiogalactopyranoside (IPTG).
   7384..7972    -  rep_origin     ori: high-copy-number ColE1/pMB1/pBR322/pUC origin of replication
   8143..9003    -  CDS            AmpR: β-lactamase; bla; confers resistance to ampicillin, carbenicillin, and related antibiotics
   9004..9108    -  promoter       AmpR promoter: bla
   9179..9223    -  misc_feature   bom (fragment): basis of mobility region from pBR322
   9378..9397    +  enhancer       CMV enhancer (fragment): human cytomegalovirus immediate early enhancer
>Addgene plasmid #164415 | pEF-ABEmax | addgene full sequence | sequence record 338869 | Addgene NGS Result
GCTCCGGTGCCCGTCAGTGGGCAGAGCGCACATCGCCCACAGTCCCCGAGAAGTTGGGGGGAGGGGTCGG
CAATTGAACCGGTGCCTAGAGAAGGTGGCGCGGGGTAAACTGGGAAAGTGATGTCGTGTACTGGCTCCGC
CTTTTTCCCGAGGGTGGGGGAGAACCGTATATAAGTGCAGTAGTCGCCGTGAACGTTCTTTTTCGCAACG
GGTTTGCCGCCAGAACACAGGTAAGTGCCGTGTGTGGTTCCCGCGGGCCTGGCCTCTTTACGGGTTATGG
CCCTTGCGTGCCTTGAATTACTTCCACGCCCCTGGCTGCAGTACGTGATTCTTGATCCCGAGCTTCGGGT
TGGAAGTGGGTGGGAGAGTTCGAGGCCTTGCGCTTAAGGAGCCCCTTCGCCTCGTGCTTGAGTTGAGGCC
TGGCCTGGGCGCTGGGGCCGCCGCGTGCGAATCTGGTGGCACCTTCGCGCCTGTCTCGCTGCTTTCGATA
AGTCTCTAGCCATTTAAAATTTTTGATGACCTGCTGCGACGCTTTTTTTCTGGCAAGATAGTCTTGTAAA
TGCGGGCCAAGATCTGCACACTGGTATTTCGGTTTTTGGGGCCGCGGGCGGCGACGGGGCCCGTGCGTCC
CAGCGCACATGTTCGGCGAGGCGGGGCCTGCGAGCGCGGCCACCGAGAATCGGACGGGGGTAGTCTCAAG
CTGGCCGGCCTGCTCTGGTGCCTGGCCTCGCGCCGCCGTGTATCGCCCCGCCCTGGGCGGCAAGGCTGGC
CCGGTCGGCACCAGTTGCGTGAGCGGAAAGATGGCCGCTTCCCGGCCCTGCTGCAGGGAGCTCAAAATGG
AGGACGCGGCGCTCGGGAGAGCGGGCGGGTGAGTCACCCACACAAAGGAAAAGGGCCTTTCCGTCCTCAG
CCGTCGCTTCATGTGACTCCACGGAGTACCGGGCGCCGTCCAGGCACCTCGATTAGTTCTCGAGCTTTTG
GAGTACGTCGTCTTTAGGTTGGGGGGAGGGGTTTTATGCGATGGAGTTTCCCCACACTGAGTGGGTGGAG
ACTGAAGTTAGGCCAGCTTGGCACTTGATGTAATTCTCCTTGGAATTTGCCCTTTTTGAGTTTGGATCTT
GGTTCATTCTCAAGCCTCAGACAGTGGTTCAAAGTTTTTTTCTTCCATTTCAGGTGTCGTGAGGCGGCCG
CTAATACGACTCACTATAGGGAGAGCCGCCACCATGAAACGGACAGCCGACGGAAGCGAGTTCGAGTCAC
CAAAGAAGAAGCGGAAAGTCTCTGAAGTCGAGTTTAGCCACGAGTATTGGATGAGGCACGCACTGACCCT
GGCAAAGCGAGCATGGGATGAAAGAGAAGTCCCCGTGGGCGCCGTGCTGGTGCACAACAATAGAGTGATC
GGAGAGGGATGGAACAGGCCAATCGGCCGCCACGACCCTACCGCACACGCAGAGATCATGGCACTGAGGC
AGGGAGGCCTGGTCATGCAGAATTACCGCCTGATCGATGCCACCCTGTATGTGACACTGGAGCCATGCGT
GATGTGCGCAGGAGCAATGATCCACAGCAGGATCGGAAGAGTGGTGTTCGGAGCACGGGACGCCAAGACC
GGCGCAGCAGGCTCCCTGATGGATGTGCTGCACCACCCCGGCATGAACCACCGGGTGGAGATCACAGAGG
GAATCCTGGCAGACGAGTGCGCCGCCCTGCTGAGCGATTTCTTTAGAATGCGGAGACAGGAGATCAAGGC
CCAGAAGAAGGCACAGAGCTCCACCGACTCTGGAGGATCTAGCGGAGGATCCTCTGGAAGCGAGACACCA
GGCACAAGCGAGTCCGCCACACCAGAGAGCTCCGGCGGCTCCTCCGGAGGATCCTCTGAGGTGGAGTTTT
CCCACGAGTACTGGATGAGACATGCCCTGACCCTGGCCAAGAGGGCACGCGATGAGAGGGAGGTGCCTGT
GGGAGCCGTGCTGGTGCTGAACAATAGAGTGATCGGCGAGGGCTGGAACAGAGCCATCGGCCTGCACGAC
CCAACAGCCCATGCCGAAATTATGGCCCTGAGACAGGGCGGCCTGGTCATGCAGAACTACAGACTGATTG
ACGCCACCCTGTACGTGACATTCGAGCCTTGCGTGATGTGCGCCGGCGCCATGATCCACTCTAGGATCGG
CCGCGTGGTGTTTGGCGTGAGGAACGCAAAAACCGGCGCCGCAGGCTCCCTGATGGACGTGCTGCACTAC
CCCGGCATGAATCACCGCGTCGAAATTACCGAGGGAATCCTGGCAGATGAATGTGCCGCCCTGCTGTGCT
ATTTCTTTCGGATGCCTAGACAGGTGTTCAATGCTCAGAAGAAGGCCCAGAGCTCCACCGACTCCGGAGG
ATCTAGCGGAGGCTCCTCTGGCTCTGAGACACCTGGCACAAGCGAGAGCGCAACACCTGAAAGCAGCGGG
GGCAGCAGCGGGGGGTCAGACAAGAAGTACAGCATCGGCCTGGCCATCGGCACCAACTCTGTGGGCTGGG
CCGTGATCACCGACGAGTACAAGGTGCCCAGCAAGAAATTCAAGGTGCTGGGCAACACCGACCGGCACAG
CATCAAGAAGAACCTGATCGGAGCCCTGCTGTTCGACAGCGGCGAAACAGCCGAGGCCACCCGGCTGAAG
AGAACCGCCAGAAGAAGATACACCAGACGGAAGAACCGGATCTGCTATCTGCAAGAGATCTTCAGCAACG
AGATGGCCAAGGTGGACGACAGCTTCTTCCACAGACTGGAAGAGTCCTTCCTGGTGGAAGAGGATAAGAA
GCACGAGCGGCACCCCATCTTCGGCAACATCGTGGACGAGGTGGCCTACCACGAGAAGTACCCCACCATC
TACCACCTGAGAAAGAAACTGGTGGACAGCACCGACAAGGCCGACCTGCGGCTGATCTATCTGGCCCTGG
CCCACATGATCAAGTTCCGGGGCCACTTCCTGATCGAGGGCGACCTGAACCCCGACAACAGCGACGTGGA
CAAGCTGTTCATCCAGCTGGTGCAGACCTACAACCAGCTGTTCGAGGAAAACCCCATCAACGCCAGCGGC
GTGGACGCCAAGGCCATCCTGTCTGCCAGACTGAGCAAGAGCAGACGGCTGGAAAATCTGATCGCCCAGC
TGCCCGGCGAGAAGAAGAATGGCCTGTTCGGAAACCTGATTGCCCTGAGCCTGGGCCTGACCCCCAACTT
CAAGAGCAACTTCGACCTGGCCGAGGATGCCAAACTGCAGCTGAGCAAGGACACCTACGACGACGACCTG
GACAACCTGCTGGCCCAGATCGGCGACCAGTACGCCGACCTGTTTCTGGCCGCCAAGAACCTGTCCGACG
CCATCCTGCTGAGCGACATCCTGAGAGTGAACACCGAGATCACCAAGGCCCCCCTGAGCGCCTCTATGAT
CAAGAGATACGACGAGCACCACCAGGACCTGACCCTGCTGAAAGCTCTCGTGCGGCAGCAGCTGCCTGAG
AAGTACAAAGAGATTTTCTTCGACCAGAGCAAGAACGGCTACGCCGGCTACATTGACGGCGGAGCCAGCC
AGGAAGAGTTCTACAAGTTCATCAAGCCCATCCTGGAAAAGATGGACGGCACCGAGGAACTGCTCGTGAA
GCTGAACAGAGAGGACCTGCTGCGGAAGCAGCGGACCTTCGACAACGGCAGCATCCCCCACCAGATCCAC
CTGGGAGAGCTGCACGCCATTCTGCGGCGGCAGGAAGATTTTTACCCATTCCTGAAGGACAACCGGGAAA
AGATCGAGAAGATCCTGACCTTCCGCATCCCCTACTACGTGGGCCCTCTGGCCAGGGGAAACAGCAGATT
CGCCTGGATGACCAGAAAGAGCGAGGAAACCATCACCCCCTGGAACTTCGAGGAAGTGGTGGACAAGGGC
GCTTCCGCCCAGAGCTTCATCGAGCGGATGACCAACTTCGATAAGAACCTGCCCAACGAGAAGGTGCTGC
CCAAGCACAGCCTGCTGTACGAGTACTTCACCGTGTATAACGAGCTGACCAAAGTGAAATACGTGACCGA
GGGAATGAGAAAGCCCGCCTTCCTGAGCGGCGAGCAGAAAAAGGCCATCGTGGACCTGCTGTTCAAGACC
AACCGGAAAGTGACCGTGAAGCAGCTGAAAGAGGACTACTTCAAGAAAATCGAGTGCTTCGACTCCGTGG
AAATCTCCGGCGTGGAAGATCGGTTCAACGCCTCCCTGGGCACATACCACGATCTGCTGAAAATTATCAA
GGACAAGGACTTCCTGGACAATGAGGAAAACGAGGACATTCTGGAAGATATCGTGCTGACCCTGACACTG
TTTGAGGACAGAGAGATGATCGAGGAACGGCTGAAAACCTATGCCCACCTGTTCGACGACAAAGTGATGA
AGCAGCTGAAGCGGCGGAGATACACCGGCTGGGGCAGGCTGAGCCGGAAGCTGATCAACGGCATCCGGGA
CAAGCAGTCCGGCAAGACAATCCTGGATTTCCTGAAGTCCGACGGCTTCGCCAACAGAAACTTCATGCAG
CTGATCCACGACGACAGCCTGACCTTTAAAGAGGACATCCAGAAAGCCCAGGTGTCCGGCCAGGGCGATA
GCCTGCACGAGCACATTGCCAATCTGGCCGGCAGCCCCGCCATTAAGAAGGGCATCCTGCAGACAGTGAA
GGTGGTGGACGAGCTCGTGAAAGTGATGGGCCGGCACAAGCCCGAGAACATCGTGATCGAAATGGCCAGA
GAGAACCAGACCACCCAGAAGGGACAGAAGAACAGCCGCGAGAGAATGAAGCGGATCGAAGAGGGCATCA
AAGAGCTGGGCAGCCAGATCCTGAAAGAACACCCCGTGGAAAACACCCAGCTGCAGAACGAGAAGCTGTA
CCTGTACTACCTGCAGAATGGGCGGGATATGTACGTGGACCAGGAACTGGACATCAACCGGCTGTCCGAC
TACGATGTGGACCATATCGTGCCTCAGAGCTTTCTGAAGGACGACTCCATCGACAACAAGGTGCTGACCA
GAAGCGACAAGAACCGGGGCAAGAGCGACAACGTGCCCTCCGAAGAGGTCGTGAAGAAGATGAAGAACTA
CTGGCGGCAGCTGCTGAACGCCAAGCTGATTACCCAGAGAAAGTTCGACAATCTGACCAAGGCCGAGAGA
GGCGGCCTGAGCGAACTGGATAAGGCCGGCTTCATCAAGAGACAGCTGGTGGAAACCCGGCAGATCACAA
AGCACGTGGCACAGATCCTGGACTCCCGGATGAACACTAAGTACGACGAGAATGACAAGCTGATCCGGGA
AGTGAAAGTGATCACCCTGAAGTCCAAGCTGGTGTCCGATTTCCGGAAGGATTTCCAGTTTTACAAAGTG
CGCGAGATCAACAACTACCACCACGCCCACGACGCCTACCTGAACGCCGTCGTGGGAACCGCCCTGATCA
AAAAGTACCCTAAGCTGGAAAGCGAGTTCGTGTACGGCGACTACAAGGTGTACGACGTGCGGAAGATGAT
CGCCAAGAGCGAGCAGGAAATCGGCAAGGCTACCGCCAAGTACTTCTTCTACAGCAACATCATGAACTTT
TTCAAGACCGAGATTACCCTGGCCAACGGCGAGATCCGGAAGCGGCCTCTGATCGAGACAAACGGCGAAA
CCGGGGAGATCGTGTGGGATAAGGGCCGGGATTTTGCCACCGTGCGGAAAGTGCTGAGCATGCCCCAAGT
GAATATCGTGAAAAAGACCGAGGTGCAGACAGGCGGCTTCAGCAAAGAGTCTATCCTGCCCAAGAGGAAC
AGCGATAAGCTGATCGCCAGAAAGAAGGACTGGGACCCTAAGAAGTACGGCGGCTTCGACAGCCCCACCG
TGGCCTATTCTGTGCTGGTGGTGGCCAAAGTGGAAAAGGGCAAGTCCAAGAAACTGAAGAGTGTGAAAGA
GCTGCTGGGGATCACCATCATGGAAAGAAGCAGCTTCGAGAAGAATCCCATCGACTTTCTGGAAGCCAAG
GGCTACAAAGAAGTGAAAAAGGACCTGATCATCAAGCTGCCTAAGTACTCCCTGTTCGAGCTGGAAAACG
GCCGGAAGAGAATGCTGGCCTCTGCCGGCGAACTGCAGAAGGGAAACGAACTGGCCCTGCCCTCCAAATA
TGTGAACTTCCTGTACCTGGCCAGCCACTATGAGAAGCTGAAGGGCTCCCCCGAGGATAATGAGCAGAAA
CAGCTGTTTGTGGAACAGCACAAGCACTACCTGGACGAGATCATCGAGCAGATCAGCGAGTTCTCCAAGA
GAGTGATCCTGGCCGACGCTAATCTGGACAAAGTGCTGTCCGCCTACAACAAGCACCGGGATAAGCCCAT
CAGAGAGCAGGCCGAGAATATCATCCACCTGTTTACCCTGACCAATCTGGGAGCCCCTGCCGCCTTCAAG
TACTTTGACACCACCATCGACCGGAAGAGGTACACCAGCACCAAAGAGGTGCTGGACGCCACCCTGATCC
ACCAGAGCATCACCGGCCTGTACGAGACACGGATCGACCTGTCTCAGCTGGGAGGTGACTCTGGCGGCTC
AAAAAGAACCGCCGACGGCAGCGAATTCGAGCCCAAGAAGAAGAGGAAAGTCTAACCGGTCATCATCACC
ATCACCATTGAGTTTAAACCCGCTGATCAGCCTCGACTGTGCCTTCTAGTTGCCAGCCATCTGTTGTTTG
CCCCTCCCCCGTGCCTTCCTTGACCCTGGAAGGTGCCACTCCCACTGTCCTTTCCTAATAAAATGAGGAA
ATTGCATCGCATTGTCTGAGTAGGTGTCATTCTATTCTGGGGGGTGGGGTGGGGCAGGACAGCAAGGGGG
AGGATTGGGAAGACAATAGCAGGCATGCTGGGGATGCGGTGGGCTCTATGGCTTCTGAGGCGGAAAGAAC
CAGCTGGGGCTCGATACCGTCGACCTCTAGCTAGAGCTTGGCGTAATCATGGTCATAGCTGTTTCCTGTG
TGAAATTGTTATCCGCTCACAATTCCACACAACATACGAGCCGGAAGCATAAAGTGTAAAGCCTAGGGTG
CCTAATGAGTGAGCTAACTCACATTAATTGCGTTGCGCTCACTGCCCGCTTTCCAGTCGGGAAACCTGTC
GTGCCAGCTGCATTAATGAATCGGCCAACGCGCGGGGAGAGGCGGTTTGCGTATTGGGCGCTCTTCCGCT
TCCTCGCTCACTGACTCGCTGCGCTCGGTCGTTCGGCTGCGGCGAGCGGTATCAGCTCACTCAAAGGCGG
TAATACGGTTATCCACAGAATCAGGGGATAACGCAGGAAAGAACATGTGAGCAAAAGGCCAGCAAAAGGC
CAGGAACCGTAAAAAGGCCGCGTTGCTGGCGTTTTTCCATAGGCTCCGCCCCCCTGACGAGCATCACAAA
AATCGACGCTCAAGTCAGAGGTGGCGAAACCCGACAGGACTATAAAGATACCAGGCGTTTCCCCCTGGAA
GCTCCCTCGTGCGCTCTCCTGTTCCGACCCTGCCGCTTACCGGATACCTGTCCGCCTTTCTCCCTTCGGG
AAGCGTGGCGCTTTCTCATAGCTCACGCTGTAGGTATCTCAGTTCGGTGTAGGTCGTTCGCTCCAAGCTG
GGCTGTGTGCACGAACCCCCCGTTCAGCCCGACCGCTGCGCCTTATCCGGTAACTATCGTCTTGAGTCCA
ACCCGGTAAGACACGACTTATCGCCACTGGCAGCAGCCACTGGTAACAGGATTAGCAGAGCGAGGTATGT
AGGCGGTGCTACAGAGTTCTTGAAGTGGTGGCCTAACTACGGCTACACTAGAAGAACAGTATTTGGTATC
TGCGCTCTGCTGAAGCCAGTTACCTTCGGAAAAAGAGTTGGTAGCTCTTGATCCGGCAAACAAACCACCG
CTGGTAGCGGTGGTTTTTTTGTTTGCAAGCAGCAGATTACGCGCAGAAAAAAAGGATCTCAAGAAGATCC
TTTGATCTTTTCTACGGGGTCTGACACTCAGTGGAACGAAAACTCACGTTAAGGGATTTTGGTCATGAGA
TTATCAAAAAGGATCTTCACCTAGATCCTTTTAAATTAAAAATGAAGTTTTAAATCAATCTAAAGTATAT
ATGAGTAAACTTGGTCTGACAGTTACCAATGCTTAATCAGTGAGGCACCTATCTCAGCGATCTGTCTATT
TCGTTCATCCATAGTTGCCTGACTCCCCGTCGTGTAGATAACTACGATACGGGAGGGCTTACCATCTGGC
CCCAGTGCTGCAATGATACCGCGAGACCCACGCTCACCGGCTCCAGATTTATCAGCAATAAACCAGCCAG
CCGGAAGGGCCGAGCGCAGAAGTGGTCCTGCAACTTTATCCGCCTCCATCCAGTCTATTAATTGTTGCCG
GGAAGCTAGAGTAAGTAGTTCGCCAGTTAATAGTTTGCGCAACGTTGTTGCCATTGCTACAGGCATCGTG
GTGTCACGCTCGTCGTTTGGTATGGCTTCATTCAGCTCCGGTTCCCAACGATCAAGGCGAGTTACATGAT
CCCCCATGTTGTGCAAAAAAGCGGTTAGCTCCTTCGGTCCTCCGATCGTTGTCAGAAGTAAGTTGGCCGC
AGTGTTATCACTCATGGTTATGGCAGCACTGCATAATTCTCTTACTGTCATGCCATCCGTAAGATGCTTT
TCTGTGACTGGTGAGTACTCAACCAAGTCATTCTGAGAATAGTGTATGCGGCGACCGAGTTGCTCTTGCC
CGGCGTCAATACGGGATAATACCGCGCCACATAGCAGAACTTTAAAAGTGCTCATCATTGGAAAACGTTC
TTCGGGGCGAAAACTCTCAAGGATCTTACCGCTGTTGAGATCCAGTTCGATGTAACCCACTCGTGCACCC
AACTGATCTTCAGCATCTTTTACTTTCACCAGCGTTTCTGGGTGAGCAAAAACAGGAAGGCAAAATGCCG
CAAAAAAGGGAATAAGGGCGACACGGAAATGTTGAATACTCATACTCTTCCTTTTTCAATATTATTGAAG
CATTTATCAGGGTTATTGTCTCATGAGCGGATACATATTTGAATGTATTTAGAAAAATAAACAAATAGGG
GTTCCGCGCACATTTCCCCGAAAAGTGCCACCTGACGTCGACGGATCGGGAGATCGATCTCCCGATCCCC
TAGGGTCGACTCTCAGTACAATCTGCTCTGATGCCGCATAGTTAAGCCAGTATCTGCTCCCTGCTTGTGT
GTTGGAGGTCGCTGAGTAGTGCGCGAGCAAAATTTAAGCTACAACAAGGCAAGGCTTGACCGACAATTGC
ATGAAGAATCTGCTTAGGGTTAGGCGTTTTGCGCTGCTTCGCGATGTACGGGCCAGATATACGCGTTGAC
ATTGATTATTGACTAGTCGTGAG
